Addgene plasmid #11489: pcDNA3-myc-MmUbc7mut/2777
Depositing lab: Allan Weissman. Depositing organization: National Cancer Institute (NCI). Publication: Endoplasmic reticulum (ER)-associated degradation of T cell receptor subunits. Involvement of ER-associated ubiquitin-conjugating enzymes (E2s). Tiwari S, Weissman AM. J Biol Chem. 2001 May 11. 276(19):16193-200. 10.1074/jbc.M007640200 PubMed 11278356.
Backbone
  Vector backbone: pcDNA3.1
  Backbone manufacturer: Invitrogen
  Backbone size w/o insert (bp): 5400
  Vector type: Mammalian Expression
Growth in bacteria
  Bacterial resistance: Ampicillin, 100 μg/mL
  Growth temperature: 37°C
  Growth strain: DH5alpha
  Copy number: High Copy
Gene/Insert
  Gene/Insert name: MmUbc7 (alt name: Ube2g2)
  Species: M. musculus (mouse)
  Insert size (bp): 500
  Mutation: cys 889 mutated to ser
  GenBank ID: AF296657 NP_003334
  Entrez Gene: Ube2g2 (a.k.a. 1110003O05Rik, D10Xrf369, UBC7, Ubc7p)
  Tag / fusion protein: myc (N terminal on insert)
  Cloning method: Restriction Enzyme; 5′ cloning site EcoR I (not destroyed); 3′ cloning site Not I (not destroyed)
  Sequencing primers: 5′ T7; 3′ BGH reverse primer
Terms and licenses: Academic/Nonprofit Terms; Industry Terms: Not Available to Industry
How to cite: pcDNA3-myc-MmUbc7mut/2777 was a gift from Allan Weissman (Addgene plasmid # 11489 ; http://n2t.net/addgene:11489 ; RRID:Addgene_11489)
