[The description below was written by a language model from this plasmid's Addgene catalogue record.]
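Description:
pcDNA3-myc-MmUbc7mut/2777 is a mammalian expression plasmid built on the Invitrogen pcDNA3.1 backbone (about 5.4 kb without insert), although the plasmid name itself says pcDNA3. It is propagated in E. coli as a high-copy plasmid under ampicillin selection. No feature table accompanies the record, so the promoter and other regulatory elements are not explicitly listed. The pcDNA3 family generally drives inserts from the CMV immediate-early promoter with a BGH polyadenylation signal, and the listed T7 forward and BGH reverse sequencing primers are consistent with that layout. Any mammalian selection marker is likewise not stated.

The payload is an approximately 500 bp insert encoding mouse MmUbc7 (Ube2g2), a ubiquitin-conjugating enzyme (E2) associated with the endoplasmic reticulum. It was cloned between EcoRI and NotI sites, both of which are retained, and carries an N-terminal myc epitope tag for detection or immunoprecipitation. The insert bears a cysteine-to-serine substitution, recorded as "cys 889". That number cannot be a residue position in a protein encoded by a 500 bp insert, so it is probably a typographical error or a different numbering scheme, and the record does not clarify which. In E2 enzymes, replacing the active-site cysteine with serine prevents normal thioester formation with ubiquitin and yields a catalytically inactive protein. Such proteins are often used as dominant-negative mutants, though the record does not say that this is the active-site residue.

The associated publication concerns ER-associated degradation of T cell receptor subunits and the involvement of ER-associated E2s. This suggests the construct is used to express the mutant Ubc7 in mammalian cells to test how far that degradation pathway depends on the enzyme's activity.
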