>Addgene plasmid #11489 | pcDNA3-myc-MmUbc7mut/2777 | addgene partial sequence | sequence record 18298 | BGH-rev 5'-TAGAAGGCACAGTCGAGG-3'
TATAGAATAGGGCCCTCTAGATGCATGCTCGAGCGGCCGCGGAAATTTTTTTTTTTTTTTTTTTTTTTTT
TTGACAGGTACACAATTTTATTTAACAGCAATTAAAGTCCATCTCAGAAGAGGGACAACAGAGAATTTTT
TTTCATTTAATAAATACAAATGAATAAAAATACTTTGTTTTGCAAAGAGACTGCCTCTCTTCCTCCCGCA
CTTGCCAGGGAGGCCTGAGGACAGCGACATGCCCTGGGACCACTCTGTGTGTGGACATCACCCCACACAG
ACCACTTCCTTACAGAGAGGCCTTCATCTCAGTGGCCTGCAATACTATTTCGGTACAACCCCCTTCCTGC
ACCTCCCAACACCAGACTCTGTTGCGTTTCAAACAGACTGGGCTCCCCCGAGAAGGAAAGCACAAGGTGC
CCACAGGTGCCCCCTGGAGCCCCAGGGCTGGGAACTATGAACACCATGAAACATGCACAGTGCTGGCCAC
TGACATGTGGGCATGGGACAGAAGCAAACAATGCGCAGTGAGATCGGCCACACACCCCCTGATAAGCTGT
ATCTTAAAAATAGAAACTCGTGTTTAAATGTAACCTGTTTAGAAAAGGCCAA
